Addgene plasmid #237007: HaloTag-VHL BlastR/KanR Vector
Purpose: Express HaloTag(R)-VHL Fusion Protein in Mammalian Cells under a CMV promoter
Depositing lab: Promega Corporation.
Backbone
  Vector backbone: pFC221K HaloTag(R) CMV-Blast BiBRET Vector
  Vector type: Mammalian Expression
  Selectable markers: Blasticidin
Growth in bacteria
  Bacterial resistance: Kanamycin, 50 μg/mL
  Growth temperature: 37°C
  Growth strain: DH5alpha
  Copy number: High Copy
Gene/Insert
  Gene/Insert name: VHL
  Species: H. sapiens (human)
  Mutation: None
  Entrez Gene: VHL (a.k.a. HRCA1, RCA1, VHL1, pVHL)
  Promoter: CMV
  Tag / fusion protein: HaloTag (R) (N terminal on backbone)
  Cloning method: Other
Terms and licenses: Academic/Nonprofit Terms; Industry Terms
How to cite: HaloTag-VHL BlastR/KanR Vector was a gift from Promega Corporation (Addgene plasmid # 237007)
