[The description below was written by a language model from this plasmid's Addgene catalogue record and pLannotate feature annotations shown in this document.]
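Description:
HaloTag-VHL BlastR/KanR Vector is a 5.8 kb mammalian expression plasmid built on the pFC221K HaloTag CMV-Blast BiBRET backbone. It is propagated in E. coli as a high-copy plasmid through a ColE1/pUC-type origin. Bacterial selection uses kanamycin, conferred by an nptII (neo) coding sequence driven by the synthetic bacterial EM7 promoter. A single loxP site sits just upstream of this cassette, and the record does not state its purpose. For selection in mammalian cells, a separate cassette on the opposite strand places the Aspergillus terreus blasticidin S deaminase gene (BSD) under the SV40 enhancer/early promoter, terminated by a synthetic poly(A) signal.

The payload is unmutated human VHL, the substrate-recognition subunit of the von Hippel-Lindau E3 ubiquitin ligase complex that recruits hydroxylated HIF for ubiquitination and degradation. It is expressed as an N-terminal HaloTag fusion. Transcription is driven by the CMV immediate-early enhancer and promoter, followed by a chimeric β-globin/immunoglobulin intron that generally improves expression. A T7 promoter lies immediately upstream of the open reading frame and could support in vitro transcription. HaloTag, a modified bacterial dehalogenase that bonds covalently to chloroalkane ligands, is joined to VHL through a TEV protease cleavage site, so the tag can be removed if desired. A short multiple cloning site remnant and an SV40 polyadenylation signal follow the fusion.

The stated purpose is expression of HaloTag-VHL in mammalian cells, and blasticidin selection would allow enrichment of stable expressers. The backbone name suggests use in BRET-type assays, in which a ligand-labelled HaloTag commonly serves as the energy acceptor, but the record does not describe a specific assay.
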