Features (pLannotate 1.2.2; 19 found; start..end, strand, type, name):
      3..84      -  polyA_signal   SV40 poly(A) signal: SV40 polyadenylation signal
    107..190     -  CDS            large T antigen (fragment): large T antigen from SV40 (simian virus 40)
    255..620     +  enhancer       CMV enhancer: human cytomegalovirus immediate early enhancer
    622..821     +  promoter       CMV promoter: human cytomegalovirus (CMV) immediate early promoter
    960..1092    +  intron         chimeric intron: chimera between introns from human β-globin and immunoglobulin heavy chain genes
   1136..1154    +  promoter       T7 promoter: promoter for bacteriophage T7 RNA polymerase
   1170..2060    +  CDS            HaloTag®: modified bacterial dehalogenase that forms covalent bonds with chloroalkane derivatives
   2073..2093    +  CDS            TEV site: tobacco etch virus (TEV) protease recognition and cleavage site
   2109..2747    +  CDS            VHL (sequence partly withheld): VHL_HUMAN - Experimental evidence at protein level: Swiss-Prot protein existence level 1. Involved in the ubiquitination and subsequent proteasomal degradation via the von Hippel-Lindau ubiquitination complex. Seems to act as a target recruitment subunit in the E3 ubiquitin ligase complex and recruits hydroxylated hypoxia-inducible factor (HIF) under normoxic conditions. Involved in transcriptional repression through interaction with HIF1A, HIF1AN and histone deacetylases. Ubiquitinates, in an oxygen-responsive manner, ADRB2. From Homo sapiens (Human).
   2756..2811    +  misc_feature   MCS: pUC18/19 multiple cloning site
   2860..2981    -  polyA_signal   SV40 poly(A) signal: SV40 polyadenylation signal
   3004..3072    -  CDS            large T antigen (fragment): large T antigen from SV40 (simian virus 40)
   3096..3129    +  protein_bind   loxP: Cre-mediated recombination occurs in the 8-bp core sequence (GCATACAT). Cre recombinase
   3139..3186    +  promoter       EM7 promoter: synthetic bacterial promoter&nbsp
   3218..4009    +  CDS            neo: KKA2_KLEPN - Also known as kan, nptII. Experimental evidence at protein level: Swiss-Prot protein existence level 1. Resistance to kanamycin, neomycin, paromomycin, ribostamycin, butirosin and gentamicin B. From Klebsiella pneumoniae.
   4170..4758    -  rep_origin     ori: high-copy-number ColE1/pMB1/pBR322/pUC origin of replication
   4884..4932    -  polyA_signal   poly(A) signal: synthetic polyadenylation signal
   4956..5354    -  CDS            BSD: blasticidin S deaminase; Aspergillus terreus BSD; confers resistance to blasticidin
   5385..5742    -  promoter       SV40 promoter: SV40 enhancer and early promoter
>Addgene plasmid #237007 | HaloTag-VHL BlastR/KanR Vector | depositor full sequence | sequence record 470550 | HaloTag-VHL BlastR/KanR Vector sequence 5818 bps
CGGCAGTGAAAAAAATGCTTTATTTGTGAAATTTGTGATGCTATTGCTTTATTTGTAACCATTATAAGCT
GCAATAAACAAGTTAACAACAACAATTGCATTCATTTTATGTTTCAGGTTCAGGGGGAGGTGTGGGAGGT
TTTTTAAAGCAAGTAAAACCTCTACAAATGTGGTATGGCTGATTATGATCCGCGGCCGCAATACGTCGAC
GTTATCAGCTGACTTCGTACGAGAGCCTAGGATTATGGCGCGCCACTAGTTATTAATAGTAATCAATTAC
GGGGTCATTAGTTCATAGCCCATATATGGAGTTCCGCGTTACATAACTTACGGTAAATGGCCCGCCTGGC
TGACCGCCCAACGACCCCCGCCCATTGACGTCAATAATGACGTATGTTCCCATAGTAACGCCAATAGGGA
CTTTCCATTGACGTCAATGGGTGGAGTATTTACGGTAAACTGCCCACTTGGCAGTACATCAAGTGTATCA
TATGCCAAGTCCGCCCCCTATTGACGTCAATGACGGTAAATGGCCCGCCTGGCATTATGCCCAGTACATG
ACCTTACGGGACTTTCCTACTTGGCAGTACATCTACGTATTAGTCATCGCTATTACCATGGTGATGCGGT
TTTGGCAGTACACCAATGGGCGTGGATAGCGGTTTGACTCACGGGGATTTCCAAGTCTCCACCCCATTGA
CGTCAATGGGAGTTTGTTTTGGCACCAAAATCAACGGGACTTTCCAAAATGTCGTAATAACCCCGCCCCG
TTGACGCAAATGGGCGGTAGGCGTGTACGGTGGGAGGTCTATATAAGCAGAGCTGGTTTAGTGAACCGTC
AGATCACTAGAAGCTTTATTGCGGTAGTTTATCACAGTTAAATTGCTAACGCAGTCAGTGCTTCTGACAC
AACAGTCTCGAACTTAAGCTGCAGAAGTTGGTCGTGAGGCACTGGGCAGGTAAGTATCAAGGTTACAAGA
CAGGTTTAAGGAGACCAATAGAAACTGGGCTTGTCGAGACAGAGAAGACTCTTGCGTTTCTGATAGGCAC
CTATTGGTCTTACTGACATCCACTTTGCCTTTCTCTCCACAGGTGTCCACTCCCAGTTCAATTACAGCTC
TTAAGGCTAGAGTATTAATACGACTCACTATAGGGCTAGCAAAGCCACCATGGCAGAAATCGGTACTGGC
TTTCCATTCGACCCCCATTATGTGGAAGTCCTGGGCGAGCGCATGCACTACGTCGATGTTGGTCCGCGCG
ATGGCACCCCTGTGCTGTTCCTGCACGGTAACCCGACCTCCTCCTACGTGTGGCGCAACATCATCCCGCA
TGTTGCACCGACCCATCGCTGCATTGCTCCAGACCTGATCGGTATGGGCAAATCCGACAAACCAGACCTG
GGTTATTTCTTCGACGACCACGTCCGCTTCATGGATGCCTTCATCGAAGCCCTGGGTCTGGAAGAGGTCG
TCCTGGTCATTCACGACTGGGGCTCCGCTCTGGGTTTCCACTGGGCCAAGCGCAATCCAGAGCGCGTCAA
AGGTATTGCATTTATGGAGTTCATCCGCCCTATCCCGACCTGGGACGAATGGCCAGAATTTGCCCGCGAG
ACCTTCCAGGCCTTCCGCACCACCGACGTCGGCCGCAAGCTGATCATCGATCAGAACGTTTTTATCGAGG
GTACGCTGCCGATGGGTGTCGTCCGCCCGCTGACTGAAGTCGAGATGGACCATTACCGCGAGCCGTTCCT
GAATCCTGTTGACCGCGAGCCACTGTGGCGCTTCCCAAACGAGCTGCCAATCGCCGGTGAGCCAGCGAAC
ATCGTCGCGCTGGTCGAAGAATACATGGACTGGCTGCACCAGTCCCCTGTCCCGAAGCTGCTGTTCTGGG
GCACCCCAGGCGTTCTGATCCCACCGGCCGAAGCCGCTCGCCTGGCCAAAAGCCTGCCTAACTGCAAGGC
TGTGGACATCGGCCCGGGTCTGAATCTGCTGCAAGAAGACAACCCGGACCTGATCGGCAGCGAGATCGCG
CGCTGGCTGTCGACGCTCGAGATTTCCGGCGAGCCAACCACTGAGGATCTGTACTTTCAGAGCGATAACG
CGATCGCCATGCCCCGGAGGGCGGAGAACTGGGACGAGGCCGAGGTAGGCGCGGAGGAGGCAGGCGTCGA
AGAGTACGGCCCTGAAGAAGACGGCGGGGAGGAGTCGGGCGCCGAGGAGTCCGGCCCGGAAGAGTCCGGC
CCGGAGGAACTGGGCGCCGAGGAGGAGATGGAGGCCGGGCGGCCGCGGCCC
[423 nt withheld, positions 2292-2714]
CAGGAGCGCATTGCACATCAACGGATGGGAGATGTTTAAACGAATTCGGGCTCGGTACCCGGGGATCCTC
TAGAGTCGACCTGCAGGCATGCAAGCTGATTTGGCTGCTGCCACCGCTGAGCAAGGCCGCTTCGAGCAGA
CATGATAAGATACATTGATGAGTTTGGACAAACCACAACTAGAATGCAGTGAAAAAAATGCTTTATTTGT
GAAATTTGTGATGCTATTGCTTTATTTGTAACCATTATAAGCTGCAATAAACAAGTTAACAACAACAATT
GCATTCATTTTATGTTTCAGGTTCAGGGGGAGATGTGGGAGGTTTTTTTAAGCAAGTAAAACCTCTACAA
ATGTGGTAAAATCTTAATTAAGAATTCTAATATAACTTCGTATAGCATACATTATACGAAGTTATGGATC
CACTGTTGACAATTAATCATCGGCATAGTATATCGGCATAGTATAATACGACAAGGTGAGGAACTAAACC
CAGGAGGCAGATCATGATTGAACAAGATGGATTGCACGCAGGTTCTCCGGCCGCTTGGGTGGAGAGGCTA
TTCGGCTATGACTGGGCACAACAGACAATCGGCTGCTCTGATGCCGCCGTGTTCCGGCTGTCAGCGCAGG
GGCGCCCGGTTCTTTTTGTCAAGACCGACCTGTCCGGTGCCCTGAATGAACTGCAGGACGAGGCAGCGCG
GCTATCGTGGCTGGCCACGACGGGCGTTCCTTGCGCAGCTGTGCTCGACGTTGTCACTGAAGCGGGAAGG
GACTGGCTGCTATTGGGCGAAGTGCCGGGGCAGGATCTCCTGTCATCTCACCTTGCTCCTGCCGAGAAAG
TATCCATCATGGCTGATGCAATGCGGCGGCTGCATACGCTTGATCCGGCTACCTGCCCATTCGACCACCA
AGCGAAACATCGCATCGAGCGAGCACGTACTCGGATGGAAGCCGGTCTTGTCGATCAGGATGATCTGGAC
GAAGAGCATCAGGGGCTCGCGCCAGCCGAACTGTTCGCCAGGCTCAAGGCGCGCATGCCCGACGGCGAGG
ATCTCGTCGTGACCCATGGCGATGCCTGCTTGCCGAATATCATGGTGGAAAATGGCCGCTTTTCTGGATT
CATCGACTGTGGCCGGCTGGGTGTGGCGGACCGCTATCAGGACATAGCGTTGGCTACCCGTGATATTGCT
GAAGAGCTTGGCGGCGAATGGGCTGACCGCTTCCTCGTGCTTTACGGTATCGCCGCTCCCGATTCGCAGC
GCATCGCCTTCTATCGCCTTCTTGACGAGTTCTTCTGATTCGAAATGACCGACCAAGCGACGCCCAACCG
GTATCAGCTCACTCAAAGGCGGTAATACGGTTATCCACAGAATCAGGGGATAACGCAGGAAAGAACATGT
GAGCAAAAGGCCAGCAAAAGGCCAGGAACCGTAAAAAGGCCGCGTTGCTGGCGTTTTTCCATAGGCTCCG
CCCCCCTGACGAGCATCACAAAAATCGACGCTCAAGTCAGAGGTGGCGAAACCCGACAGGACTATAAAGA
TACCAGGCGTTTCCCCCTGGAAGCTCCCTCGTGCGCTCTCCTGTTCCGACCCTGCCGCTTACCGGATACC
TGTCCGCCTTTCTCCCTTCGGGAAGCGTGGCGCTTTCTCATAGCTCACGCTGTAGGTATCTCAGTTCGGT
GTAGGTCGTTCGCTCCAAGCTGGGCTGTGTGCACGAACCCCCCGTTCAGCCCGACCGCTGCGCCTTATCC
GGTAACTATCGTCTTGAGTCCAACCCGGTAAGACACGACTTATCGCCACTGGCAGCAGCCACTGGTAACA
GGATTAGCAGAGCGAGGTATGTAGGCGGTGCTACAGAGTTCTTGAAGTGGTGGCCTAACTACGGCTACAC
TAGAAGGACAGTATTTGGTATCTGCGCTCTGCTGAAGCCAGTTACCTTCGGAAAAAGAGTTGGTAGCTCT
TGATCCGGCAAACAAACCACCGCTGGTAGCGGTGGTTTTTTTGTTTGCAAGCAGCAGATTACGCGCAGAA
AAAAAGGATTTCAAGAAGATCCTTTGATCTTTTCTACGGGGTCTGACGCTCAGTGGAACGAAAACTCACG
TTAAGGGATTTTGGTCATGAGATTATCAAAAAGGATCTTCACCTAGATCCTTTTATAGTCCGGAATCGTC
ACACAAAAAACCAACACACAGATGTAATGAAAATAAAGATATTTTATTGCGGCCATCGTGATGGCTAGAG
TTTAGCCCTCCCACACATAACCAGAGGGCAGCAATTCACGAATCCCAACTGCCGTCGGCTGTCCATCACT
GTCCTTCACTATGGCTTTGATCCCAGGATGCAGATCGAGAAGCACCTGTCGGCACCGTCCGCAGGGGCTC
AAGATGCCCCTGTTCTCATTTCCGATCGCGACGATACAAGTCAGGTTGCCAGCTGCCGCAGCAGCAGCAG
TGCCCAGCACCACGAGTTCTGCACAAGGTCCCCCAGTAAAATGATATACATTGACACCAGTGAAGATGCG
GCCGTCGCTAGAGAGAGCTGCGCTGGCGACGCTGTAGTCTTCAGAGATGGGGATGCTGTTGATTGTAGCC
GTTGCTCTTTCAATGAGGGTGGATTCTTCTTGAGACAAAGGCTTGGCCATGGTGGCGCTAGTGTCAGAAG
AATCGAGCTTTTTGCAAAAGCCTAGGCCTCCAAAAAAGCCTCCTCACTACTTCTGGAATAGCTCAGAGGC
CGAGGCGGCCTCGGCCTCTGCATAAATAAAAAAAATTAGTCAGCCATGGGGCGGAGAATGGGCGGAACTG
GGCGGAGTTAGGGGCGGGATGGGCGGAGTTAGGGGCGGGACTATGGTTGCTGACTAATTGAGATGCATGC
TTTGCATACTTCTGCCTGCTGGGGAGCCTGGGGACTTTCCACACCTGGTTGCTGACTAATTGAGATGCAT
GCTTTGCATACTTCTGCCTGCTGGGGAGCCTGGGGACTTTCCACACCCTAACTGACACACATTCCACAGC
TGGTTCTTTCCGCCTCAGAAGGTACCTAACCAAGTTCCTCTTTCAGAGGTTATTTCAGGCCATGGTGCTG
CGCAAGACGCGTTAATTAAGACGT
